>Addgene plasmid #231130 | pBK-EcTrpRS(H14)-EcTyrRS(VSMA,D165G) | addgene full sequence | sequence record 458353 | Addgene NGS Result
TGCCTGATGCGCTACGCTTATCAGGCCTACATGATCTCTGCAATATATTGAGTTTGCGTGCTTTTGTAGG
CCGGATAAGGCGTTCACGCCGCATCCGGCAAGAAACAGCAAACAATCCAAAACGCCGCGTTCAGCGGCGT
TTTTTCTGCTTTTCTTCGCGAATTAATTCCGCTTCGCACATGTGAGCAAAAGGCCAGCAAAAGGCCAGGA
ACCGTAAAAAGGCCGCGTTGCTGGCGTTTTTCCATAGGCTCCGCCCCCCTGACGAGCATCACAAAAATCG
ACGCTCAAGTCAGAGGTGGCGAAACCCGACAGGACTATAAAGATACCAGGCGTTTCCCCCTGGAAGCTCC
CTCGTGCGCTCTCCTGTTCCGACCCTGCCGCTTACCGGATACCTGTCCGCCTTTCTCCCTTCGGGAAGCG
TGGCGCTTTCTCATAGCTCACGCTGTAGGTATCTCAGTTCGGTGTAGGTCGTTCGCTCCAAGCTGGGCTG
TGTGCACGAACCCCCCGTTCAGCCCGACCGCTGCGCCTTATCCGGTAACTATCGTCTTGAGTCCAACCCG
GTAAGACACGACTTATCGCCACTGGCAGCAGCCACTGGTAACAGGATTAGCAGAGCGAGGTATGTAGGCG
GTGCTACAGAGTTCTTGAAGTGGTGGCCTAACTACGGCTACACTAGAAGGACAGTATTTGGTATCTGCGC
TCTGCTGAAGCCAGTTACCTTCGGAAAAAGAGTTGGTAGCTCTTGATCCGGCAAACAAACCACCGCTGGT
AGCGGTGGTTTTTTTGTTTGCAAGCAGCAGATTACGCGCAGAAAAAAAGGATCTCAAGAAGATCCTTTGA
TCTTTTCTACGGGGTCTGACGCTCAGTGGAACGAAAACTCACGTTAAGGGATTTTGGTCATGAACAATAA
AACTGTCTGCTTACATAAACAGTAATACAAGGGGTGTTATGAGCCATATTCAACGGGAAACGTCTTGCTC
GAGGCCGCGATTAAATTCCAACATGGATGCTGATTTATATGGGTATAAATGGGCTCGCGATAATGTCGGG
CAATCAGGTGCGACAATCTATCGATTGTATGGGAAGCCCGATGCGCCAGAGTTGTTTCTGAAACATGGCA
AAGGTAGCGTTGCCAATGATGTTACAGATGAGATGGTCAGACTAAACTGGCTGACGGAATTTATGCCTCT
TCCGACCATCAAGCATTTTATCCGTACTCCTGATGATGCATGGTTACTCACCACTGCGATCCCCGGGAAA
ACAGCATTCCAGGTATTAGAAGAATATCCTGATTCAGGTGAAAATATTGTTGATGCGCTGGCAGTGTTCC
TGCGCCGGTTGCATTCGATTCCTGTTTGTAATTGTCCTTTTAACAGCGATCGCGTATTTCGTCTCGCTCA
GGCGCAATCACGAATGAATAACGGTTTGGTTGATGCGAGTGATTTTGATGACGAGCGTAATGGCTGGCCT
GTTGAACAAGTCTGGAAAGAAATGCATAAGCTTTTGCCATTCTCACCGGATTCAGTCGTCACTCATGGTG
ATTTCTCACTTGATAACCTTATTTTTGACGAGGGGAAATTAATAGGTTGTATTGATGTTGGACGAGTCGG
AATCGCAGACCGATACCAGGATCTTGCCATCCTATGGAACTGCCTCGGTGAGTTTTCTCCTTCATTACAG
AAACGGCTTTTTCAAAAATATGGTATTGATAATCCTGATATGAATAAATTGCAGTTTCATTTGATGCTCG
ATGAGTTTTTCTAATCAGAATTGGTTAATTGGTTGTAACACTGGCAGAGCATTACGCTGACTTGACGGGA
CGGCGGCTTTGTTGAATAAATCGAACTTTTGCTGAGTTGAAGGATCCGCGGCCGCGTGCGAAGCGGAATT
AATTCGCGAAGAAAAGCAGAAAAAACGCCGCTGAACGCGGCGACCCGAGCGGCCGCTCGGGTTGTCAGCC
TGTCCCGCTTATAAGATCATACGCCGTTATACGTTGTTTACGCTTTGAGGAATCCCATATGGCAAGCAGT
AACTTGATTAAACAATTGCAAGAGCGGGGGCTGGTAGCCCAGGTGACGGACGAGGAAGCGTTAGCAGAGC
GACTGGCGCAAGGCCCGATCGCGCTCGTGTGCGGCTTCGATCCTACCGCTGACAGCTTGCATTTGGGGCA
TCTTGTTCCATTGTTATGCCTGAAACGCTTCCAGCAGGCGGGCCACAAGCCGGTTGCGCTGGTAGGCGGC
GCGACGGGTCTGATTGGCGACCCGAGCTTCAAAGCTGCCGAGCGTAAGCTGAACACCGAAGAAACTGTTC
AGGAGTGGGTGGACAAAATCCGTAAGCAGGTTGCCCCGTTCCTCGATTTCGACTGTGGAGAAAACTCTGC
TATCGCGGCGAACAACTATGACTGGTTCGGCAATATGAATGTGCTGACCTTCCTGCGCGATATTGGCAAA
CACTTCTCCGTTAACCAGATGATCAACAAAGAAGCGGTTAAGCAGCGTCTCAACCGTGAAGGTCAGGGGA
TTTCGTTCACTGAGTTTTCCTACAACCTGTTGCAGGGTTATAGTATGGCCTGTGCGAACAAACAGTACGG
TGTGGTGCTGCAAATTGGTGGTTCTGACCAGTGGGGTAACATCACTTCTGGTATCGACCTGACCCGTCGT
CTGCATCAGAATCAGGTGTTTGGCCTGACCGTTCCGCTGATCACTAAAGCAGATGGCACCAAATTTGGTA
AAACTGAAGGCGGCGCAGTCTGGTTAGATCCGAAGAAAACCAGCCCGTACAAATTCTACCAGTTCTGGAT
CAACACTGCGCGTGCCGACGTTTACCGCTTCCTGAAGTTCTTCACCTTTATGAGCATTGAAGAGATCAAC
GCCCTGGAAGAAGAAGATAAAAACAGCGGTAAAGCACCGCGCGCCCAGTATGTACTGGCGGAGCAGGTGA
CTCGTCTGGTTCACGGTGAAGAAGGTTTACAGGCGGCAAAACGTATTACCGAATGCCTGTTCAGCGGTTC
TTTGAGTGCGCTGAGTGAAGCGGACTTCGAACAGCTGGCGCAGGACGGCGTACCGATGGTTGAGATGGAA
AAGGGCGCAGACCTGATGCAGGCACTGGTCGATTCTGAACTGCAACCTTCCCGTGGTCAGGCACGTAAAA
CTATCGCCTCCAATGCCATCACCATTAACGGTGAAAAACAGTCCGATCCTGAATACTTCTTTAAAGAAGA
AGATCGTCTGTTTGGTCGTTTTACCTTACTGCGTCGCGGTAAAAAGAATTACTGTCTGATTTGCTGGAAA
TAACCATGGCTGCAGTTTCAAACGCTAAATTGCCTGATGCGCTACGCTTATCAGGCCTACATGATCTCTG
CAATATATTGAGTTTGCGTGCTTTTGTAGGCCGGATAAGGCGTTCACGCCGCATCCGGCAAGAAACAGCA
AACAATCCAAAACGCCGCGTTCAGCGGCGTTTTTTCTGCTTTTCTTCGCGAATTAATTCCGCTTCGCACG
CGGCCGCTCGGGTTGTCAGCCTGTCCCGCTTATAAGATCATACGCCGTTATACGTTGTTTACGCTTTGAG
GAATCCCATATGATGACTAAGCCCATCGTTTTTGCTGGCGCACAGCCCTCAGGTGAATTGACCATTGGTA
ACTACATGGGTGCGCTGCGTCAGTGGGTAAACATGCAGGATGACTACCATTGCATTTACTGTATCGTTGA
CCAACACGCGATCACCGTGCGCCAGGATGCACAGAAGCTGCGTAAAGCGACGCTGGATACGCTGGCCTTG
TATCTGGCTTGTGGTATCGATCCTGAGAAAAGCACCATTTTTGTTCAGTCCCACGTGCCGGAACATGCAC
AGTTAGGCTGGGCACTGAACTGCTATACCTACTTCGGCGAACTGAGTCGCATGACGCAGTTTAAAGATAA
ATCTGCGCGTTATGCCGAGAACATCAACGCTGGTCTGTTTGACTATCCGGTGCTGATGGCAGCGGACATC
CTGCTGTATCAAACTAATCTGGGTCCTTGTGGTGAAGACCAGAAACAGCACCTCGAACTGAGCCGCGATA
TTGCCCAGCGTTTCAACGCGCTGTATGGCGAGATCTTTAAGGTGCCGGAGCCGTTTATTCCGAAATCTGG
CGCGCGCGTAATGTCGCTGCTGGAGCCGACCAAGAAGATGTCCAAGTCTGACGATAATCGCAATAACGTT
ATCGGCCTGCTGGAAGATCCGAAATCGGTAGTGAAGAAAATCAAACGTGCGGTCACTGACTCCGACGAGC
CGCCGGTAGTTCGCTACGATGTGCAGAACAAAGCGGGCGTTTCCAACCTGTTGGATATCCTTTCAGCGGT
AACGGGCCAGAGCATCCCAGAACTGGAAAAACAGTTCGAAGGCAAGATGTATGGTCATCTGAAAGGTGAA
GTGGCTGATGCCGTTTCCGGTATGCTGACTGAATTGCAGGAACGCTATCACCGTTTCCGCAACGATGAAG
CCTTCCTGCAACAGGTGATGAAAGATGGCGCGGAAAAAGCCAGCGCGCACGCTTCCCGTACGCTAAAAGC
GGTGTACGAAGCGATTGGTTTTGTGGCGAAGCCGTAAGGTACCATGGCTGCAGTTTCAAACGCTAAAT
Features (pLannotate 1.2.2; 4 found; start..end, strand, type, name):
    239..827     -  rep_origin     ori: high-copy-number ColE1/pMB1/pBR322/pUC origin of replication
    949..1764    +  CDS            KanR: aminoglycoside phosphotransferase; aph(3')-Ia; confers resistance to kanamycin in bacteria or G418 (Geneticin®) in eukaryotes
   2019..3290    +  CDS            tyrS: SYY_ECOLI - Experimental evidence at protein level: Swiss-Prot protein existence level 1. Catalyzes the attachment of L-tyrosine to tRNA(Tyr) in a two- step reaction: tyrosine is first activated by ATP to form Tyr-AMP and then transferred to the acceptor end of tRNA(Tyr) (PubMed:4292198, PubMed:4579631). Can also mischarge tRNA(Tyr) with D-tyrosine, leading to the formation of D-tyrosyl-tRNA(Tyr), which can be hydrolyzed by the D-aminoacyl-tRNA deacylase (PubMed:4292198). In vitro, can also use the non-natural amino acid azatyrosine (PubMed:11006270). From Escherichia coli (strain K12).
   3583..4584    +  CDS            trpS: SYW_ECOLI - Experimental evidence at protein level: Swiss-Prot protein existence level 1. Catalyzes the attachment of tryptophan to tRNA(Trp). Amino acylates tRNA(Trp) with both L- and D-tryptophan, although D-tryptophan is a poor substrate (PubMed:10918062). From Escherichia coli (strain K12).
