[The description below was written by a language model from this plasmid's Addgene catalogue record and pLannotate feature annotations shown in this document.]
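Description:
pBK-EcTrpRS(H14)-EcTyrRS(VSMA,D165G) is a small (about 4.6 kb) bacterial expression plasmid built on the pBK backbone, a vector family commonly used to carry engineered aminoacyl-tRNA synthetases in E. coli. It replicates from a high-copy ColE1/pUC-type origin and is selected with kanamycin through an aph(3')-Ia aminoglycoside phosphotransferase gene. Apart from these two maintenance elements, the annotated features are two synthetase coding sequences on the same strand: tyrS (E. coli tyrosyl-tRNA synthetase) followed, after a short intergenic gap, by trpS (E. coli tryptophanyl-tRNA synthetase).

Both enzymes are mutants. The catalogue lists S8A, V144G and V146C for the tryptophanyl enzyme (the "H14" variant) and Y37V, D165G, D182S, P183M, L186A and D265R for the tyrosyl enzyme ("VSMA, D165G"). According to the stated purpose, the synthetases are expressed from glnS promoters, although the automated feature table does not annotate any promoters or terminators, so their positions cannot be confirmed from the record. No tRNA genes are annotated either. That fits the intended use, proteome-wide incorporation of tryptophan and tyrosine analogues, which presumably works by having the engineered enzymes charge the host's own tRNAs rather than by site-specific suppression of a stop codon. The associated publication concerns cell-selective, multiplexed bioorthogonal noncanonical amino acid tagging, in which only cells carrying the mutant synthetases label their newly made proteins with the analogues for nascent proteome analysis. The cloning sites used to assemble the insert are not recorded.
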