Addgene plasmid #231130: pBK-EcTrpRS(H14)-EcTyrRS(VSMA,D165G)
Purpose: Expresses mutant E. coli TrpRSTyrRS from a glnS promoters for proteome-wide incorporation of tryptophan/tyrosine analogues.
Depositing lab: Abhishek Chatterjee. Depositing organization: Boston College. Publication: Cell-selective multiplexed bioorthogonal noncanonical amino acid tagging for nascent proteomics. Loynd C, Singha Roy SJ, Canarelli SE, Bak DW, Sundaresh B, Babbitz Z, van Opijnen T, Weerapana E, Chatterjee A. Nat Chem Biol. 2025 Oct 2. doi: 10.1038/s41589-025-02039-3. PubMed 41039161.
Backbone
  Vector backbone: pBK
  Vector type: Bacterial Expression
Growth in bacteria
  Bacterial resistance: Kanamycin, 50 μg/mL
  Growth temperature: 37°C
  Growth strain: DH5alpha
  Copy number: High Copy
Gene/Insert
  Gene/Insert name: E. coli tyrosyl tRNA synthetase (alt names: EcWRS; EcYRS)
  Species: E. coli
  Mutation: EcTrpRS: S8A, V144G, V146C; EcTyrRS: Y37V, D165G, D182S, P183M, L186A, D265R
  Cloning method: Restriction Enzyme; 5′ cloning site Unknown (unknown if destroyed); 3′ cloning site Unknown (unknown if destroyed)
Terms and licenses: Academic/Nonprofit Terms; Industry Terms: Not Available to Industry
How to cite: pBK-EcTrpRS(H14)-EcTyrRS(VSMA,D165G) was a gift from Abhishek Chatterjee (Addgene plasmid # 231130 ; http://n2t.net/addgene:231130 ; RRID:Addgene_231130)
